Addgene plasmid #242647: pTWIST CMV Puro EPB41L4A ORF
Purpose: Expresses EPB41L4A in mammalian cells
Depositing lab: Igor Ulitsky. Depositing organization: Weizmann Institute of Science. Publication: EPB41L4A-AS1 long noncoding RNA acts in both cis- and trans-acting transcriptional regulation and controls nucleolar biology. Monziani A, Unfried JP, Cvetanovic T, Ulitsky I. bioRxiv 2025.04.08.647803 10.1101/2025.04.08.647803.
Backbone
  Vector backbone: pTwist
  Vector type: Mammalian Expression
  Selectable markers: Puromycin
Growth in bacteria
  Bacterial resistance: Ampicillin, 100 μg/mL
  Growth temperature: 37°C
  Growth strain: DH5alpha
  Copy number: Unknown
Gene/Insert
  Gene/Insert name: EPB41L4A
  Species: H. sapiens (human)
  GenBank ID: NM_022140.5
  Entrez Gene: EPB41L4A (a.k.a. EPB41L4, NBL4)
  Promoter: CMV
  Cloning method: Unknown
  Sequencing primers: 5′ CCCCATTGACGCAAATGGGCGG
Terms and licenses: Academic/Nonprofit Terms; Industry Terms: Not Available to Industry
Depositor comments: Please visit https://doi.org/10.1101/2025.04.08.647803 for bioRxiv preprint.
How to cite: pTWIST CMV Puro EPB41L4A ORF was a gift from Igor Ulitsky (Addgene plasmid # 242647 ; http://n2t.net/addgene:242647 ; RRID:Addgene_242647)
