[The description below was written by a language model from this plasmid's Addgene catalogue record and pLannotate feature annotations shown in this document.]
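Description:
pTWIST CMV Puro EPB41L4A ORF is a mammalian expression plasmid of about 8.2 kb, built on a pTwist backbone, that drives expression of the human EPB41L4A open reading frame (also known as EPB41L4 or NBL4). It is propagated in E. coli through a high-copy ColE1/pUC-type origin and selected with ampicillin via a full-length β-lactamase gene. A short additional β-lactamase fragment is also annotated but appears to be a backbone remnant.

The payload is a roughly 2 kb EPB41L4A coding sequence placed downstream of the CMV immediate-early enhancer and promoter. The annotation software labels the promoter region as a CMV fragment plus a truncated "CMVd2" element, whereas the catalogue entry simply lists CMV. The coding sequence runs almost to the end of the linearised record. An SV40 polyadenylation signal lies just past the origin of numbering but is annotated on the opposite strand, so the table alone does not make clear which element terminates the transcript. No epitope tag or fluorescent reporter is annotated, so the protein appears to be expressed untagged.

A separate cassette, in which the human ubiquitin C promoter drives puromycin N-acetyltransferase followed by a synthetic poly(A) signal, allows puromycin selection of transfected mammalian cells. The expression region is bracketed by 5' and 3' β-globin insulator elements, and T7 and rrnG bacterial terminators plus an upstream synthetic poly(A) signal help isolate the cassettes from read-through transcription.

The plasmid is intended for overexpressing EPB41L4A in mammalian cells. It was deposited with a study of the neighbouring long noncoding RNA EPB41L4A-AS1 and its cis- and trans-acting regulatory roles.
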