Features (pLannotate 1.2.2; 19 found; start..end, strand, type, name):
     66..187     -  polyA_signal   SV40 poly(A) signal: SV40 polyadenylation signal
    210..279     -  CDS            large T antigen (fragment): large T antigen from SV40 (simian virus 40)
    302..348     +  terminator     T7 terminator: transcription terminator for bacteriophage T7 RNA polymerase
    378..514     +  terminator     rrnG terminator: transcription terminator from the E. coli ribosomal RNA rrnG operon (Albrechtsen et al., 1991)
    559..630     +  misc_feature   3' β-globin insulator: insulator downstream of the human β-globin locus (Farrell et al., 2002)
    856..1444    -  rep_origin     ori: high-copy-number ColE1/pMB1/pBR322/pUC origin of replication
   1616..1680    -  CDS            bla(M) (fragment): β-lactamase lacking the signal sequence; bla(M); allows cytosolic expression of β-lactamase
   1944..3153    +  promoter       UbC promoter: human ubiquitin C promoter
   3157..3754    +  CDS            PuroR (fragment): puromycin N-acetyltransferase; pac from Streptomyces; confers resistance to puromycin
   3783..3831    +  polyA_signal   poly(A) signal: synthetic polyadenylation signal
   4097..4957    +  CDS            AmpR: β-lactamase; bla; confers resistance to ampicillin, carbenicillin, and related antibiotics
   4970..5106    +  terminator     rrnG terminator: transcription terminator from the E. coli ribosomal RNA rrnG operon (Albrechtsen et al., 1991)
   5258..5329    +  misc_feature   5' β-globin insulator: insulator upstream of the human β-globin locus (Farrell et al., 2002)
   5334..5380    -  terminator     T7 terminator: transcription terminator for bacteriophage T7 RNA polymerase
   5398..5446    -  polyA_signal   poly(A) signal: synthetic polyadenylation signal
   5527..5830    +  enhancer       CMV enhancer: human cytomegalovirus immediate early enhancer
   5903..5920    -  promoter       CMV promoter (fragment): human cytomegalovirus (CMV) immediate early promoter
   5983..6034    +  promoter       CMVd2 promoter: truncated human cytomegalovirus (CMV) immediate early promoter that yields moderately reduced expression relative to the full-length promoter
   6105..8162    +  CDS            EPB41L4A: E41LA_HUMAN - Also known as EPB41L4. Experimental evidence at protein level: Swiss-Prot protein existence level 1. From Homo sapiens (Human).
>Addgene plasmid #242647 | pTWIST CMV Puro EPB41L4A ORF | addgene full sequence | sequence record 486391 | Addgene NGS Result
GGATCCGCAGGCCTCTGCTAGCTTGACTGACTGAGATACAGCGTACCTTCAGCTCACAGACATGATAAGA
TACATTGATGAGTTTGGACAAACCACAACTAGAATGCAGTGAAAAAAATGCTTTATTTGTGAAATTTGTG
ATGCTATTGCTTTATTTGTAACCATTATAAGCTGCAATAAACAAGTTAACAACAACAATTGCATTCATTT
TATGTTTCAGGTTCAGGGGGAGGTGTGGGAGGTTTTTTAAAGCAAGTAAAACCTCTACAAATGTGGTATT
GGCCCATCTCTATCGGTATCGTAGCATAACCCCTTGGGGCCTCTAAACGGGTCTTGAGGGGTTTTTTGTG
CCCCTCGGGCCGGATTGCTATCTACCGGCATTGGCGCAGAAAAAAATGCCTGATGCGACGCTGCGCGTCT
TATACTCCCACATATGCCAGATTCAGCAACGGATACGGCTTCCCCAACTTGCCCACTTCCATACGTGTCC
TCCTTACCAGAAATTTATCCTTAAGGTCGTCAGCTATCCTGCAGGCGATCTCTCGATTTCGATCAAGACA
TTCCTTTAATGGTCTTTTCTGGACACCACTAGGGGTCAGAAGTAGTTCATCAAACTTTCTTCCCTCCCTA
ATCTCATTGGTTACCTTGGGCTATCGAAACTTAATTAACCAGTCAAGTCAGCTACTTGGCGAGATCGACT
TGTCTGGGTTTCGACTACGCTCAGAATTGCGTCAGTCAAGTTCGATCTGGTCCTTGCTATTGCACCCGTT
CTCCGATTACGAGTTTCATTTAAATCATGTGAGCAAAAGGCCAGCAAAAGGCCAGGAACCGTAAAAAGGC
CGCGTTGCTGGCGTTTTTCCATAGGCTCCGCCCCCCTGACGAGCATCACAAAAATCGACGCTCAAGTCAG
AGGTGGCGAAACCCGACAGGACTATAAAGATACCAGGCGTTTCCCCCTGGAAGCTCCCTCGTGCGCTCTC
CTGTTCCGACCCTGCCGCTTACCGGATACCTGTCCGCCTTTCTCCCTTCGGGAAGCGTGGCGCTTTCTCA
TAGCTCACGCTGTAGGTATCTCAGTTCGGTGTAGGTCGTTCGCTCCAAGCTGGGCTGTGTGCACGAACCC
CCCGTTCAGCCCGACCGCTGCGCCTTATCCGGTAACTATCGTCTTGAGTCCAACCCGGTAAGACACGACT
TATCGCCACTGGCAGCAGCCACTGGTAACAGGATTAGCAGAGCGAGGTATGTAGGCGGTGCTACAGAGTT
CTTGAAGTGGTGGCCTAACTACGGCTACACTAGAAGAACAGTATTTGGTATCTGCGCTCTGCTGAAGCCA
GTTACCTTCGGAAAAAGAGTTGGTAGCTCTTGATCCGGCAAACAAACCACCGCTGGTAGCGGTGGTTTTT
TTGTTTGCAAGCAGCAGATTACGCGCAGAAAAAAAGGATCTCAAGAAGATCCTTTGATCTTTTCTACGGG
GTCTGACGCTCAGTGGAACGAAAACTCACGTTAAGGGATTTTGGTCATGAGATTATCAAAAAGGATCTTC
ACCTAGATCCTTTTAAATTAAAAATGAAGTTTTAAATCAATCTAAAGTATATATGAGTAAACTTGGTCTG
ACAGTTACCAATGCTTAATCAGTGAGGCACCTATCTCAGCGATCTGTCTATTTCGTTCATCCATAGTTGC
ATTTAAATTTCCGAACTCTCCAAGGCCCTCGTCGGAAAATCTTCAAACCTTTCGTCCGATCCATCTTGCA
GGCTACCTCTCGAACGAACTATCGCAAGTCTCTTGGCCGGCCTTGCGCCTTGGCTATTGCTTGGCAGCGC
CTATCGCCAGGTATTACTCCAATCCCGAATATCCGAGATCGGGATCACCCGAGAGAAGTTCAACCTACAT
CCTCAATCCCGATCTATCCGAGATCCGAGGAATATCGAAATCGGGGCGCGCCTGGCCTCCGCGCCGGGTT
TTGGCGCCTCCCGCGGGCGCCCCCCTCGTCACGGCGAGCGCTGCCACGTCAGACGAAGGGCGCAGGAGCG
TCCTGATCCTTCCGCCCGGACGCTCAGGACAGCGGCCCGCTGCTCATAAGACTCGGCCTTAGAACCCCAG
TATCAGCAGAAGGACATTTTAGGACGGGACTTGGGTGACTCTAGGGCACTGGTTTTCTTTCCAGAGAGCG
GAACAGGCGAGGAAAAGTAGTCCCTTCTCGGCGATTCTGCGGAGGGATCTCCGTGGGGCGGTGAACGCCG
ATGATTATATAAGGACGCGCCGGGTGTGGCACAGCTAGTTCCGTCGCAGCCGGGATTTGGGTCGCGGTTC
TTGTTTGTGGATCGCTGTGATCGTCACTTGGTGAGTAGCGGGCTGCTGGGCTGGCCGGGGCTTTCGTGGC
CGCCGGGCCGCTCGGTGGGACGGAAGCGTGTGGAGAGACCGCCAAGGGCTGTAGTCTGGGTCCGCGAGCA
AGGTTGCCCTGAACTGGGGGTTGGGGGGAGCGCAGCAAAATGGCGGCTGTTCCCGAGTCTTGAATGGAAG
ACGCTTGTGAGGCGGGCTGTGAGGTCGTTGAAACAAGGTGGGGGGCATGGTGGGCGGCAAGAACCCAAGG
TCTTGAGCCCTTCGCTAATGCGGGAAAGCTCTTATTCGGGTGAGATGGGCTGGGCACCATCTGGGGACCC
TGACGTGAAGTTTGTCACTGACTGGAGAACTCGGTTTGTCGTCTGTTGCGGGGGCGGCAGTTATGGCGGT
GCCGTTGGGCAGTGCACCCGTACCTTTGGGAGCGCGCGCCCTCGTCGTGTCGTGACGTCACCCGTTCTGT
TGGCTTATAATGCAGGGTGGGGCCACCTGCCGGTAGGTGTGCGGTAGGCTTTTCTCCGTCGCAGGACGCA
GGGTTCGGGCCTAGGGTAGGCTCTCCTGAATCGACAGGCGCCGGACCTCTGGTGAGGGGAGGGATAAGTG
AGGCGTCAGTTTCTTTGGTCGGTTTTATGTACCTATCTTCTTAAGTAGCTGAAGCTCCGGTTTTGAACTA
TGCGCTCGGGGTTGGCGAGTGTGTTTTGTGAAGTTTTTTAGGCACCTTTTGAAATGTAATCATTTGGGTC
AATATGTAATTTTCAGTGTTAGACTTGTAAATTGTCCGCTAAATTCTGGCCGTTTTTGGCTTTTTTGTTA
GACAACATGACCGAGTACAAGCCCACGGTGCGCCTCGCCACCCGCGACGACGTCCCCAGGGCCGTACGCA
CCCTCGCCGCCGCGTTCGCCGACTACCCCGCCACGCGCCACACCGTCGATCCGGACCGCCACATCGAGCG
GGTCACCGAGCTGCAAGAACTCTTCCTCACGCGCGTCGGGCTCGACATCGGCAAGGTGTGGGTCGCGGAC
GACGGCGCCGCGGTGGCGGTCTGGACCACGCCGGAGAGCGTCGAAGCGGGGGCGGTGTTCGCCGAGATCG
GCCCGCGCATGGCCGAGTTGAGCGGTTCCCGGCTGGCCGCGCAGCAACAGATGGAGGGCCTCCTGGCGCC
GCACCGGCCCAAGGAGCCCGCGTGGTTCCTGGCCACCGTCGGCGTCTCGCCCGACCACCAGGGCAAGGGT
CTGGGCAGCGCCGTCGTGCTCCCCGGAGTGGAGGCCGCCGAGCGCGCCGGGGTGCCCGCCTTCCTGGAGA
CCTCCGCGCCCCGCAACCTCCCCTTCTACGAGCGGCTCGGCTTCACCGTCACCGCCGACGTCGAGGTGCC
CGAAGGACCGCGCACCTGGTGCATGACCCGCAAGCCCGGTGCCTAGGCTAGTATGTAAGCCTAGTCTTAG
ATAATAAAATCGCTATCCATCGAAGATGGATGTGTGTTGGTTTTTTGTGTGTGTAACGCTAGGCGCGCCT
GGTGTACCGAGAACGATCCTCTCAGTGCGAGTCTCGACGATCCATATCGTTGCTTGGCAGTCAGCCAGTC
GGAATCCAGCTTGGGACCCAGGAAGTCCAATCGTCAGATATTGTACTCAAGCCTGGTCACGGCAGCGTAC
CGATCTGTTTAAACCTAGATATTGATAGTCTGATCGGTCAACGTATAATCGAGTCCTAGCTTTTGCAAAC
ATCTATCAAGAGACAGGATCAGCAGGAGGCTTTCGCATGAGTATTCAACATTTCCGTGTCGCCCTTATTC
CCTTTTTTGCGGCATTTTGCCTTCCTGTTTTTGCTCACCCAGAAACGCTGGTGAAAGTAAAAGATGCTGA
AGATCAGTTGGGTGCGCGAGTGGGTTACATCGAACTGGATCTCAACAGCGGTAAGATCCTTGAGAGTTTT
CGCCCCGAAGAACGCTTTCCAATGATGAGCACTTTTAAAGTTCTGCTATGTGGCGCGGTATTATCCCGTA
TTGACGCCGGGCAAGAGCAACTCGGTCGCCGCATACACTATTCTCAGAATGACTTGGTTGAGTATTCACC
AGTCACAGAAAAGCATCTTACGGATGGCATGACAGTAAGAGAATTATGCAGTGCTGCCATAACCATGAGT
GATAACACTGCGGCCAACTTACTTCTGACAACGATTGGAGGACCGAAGGAGCTAACCGCTTTTTTGCACA
ACATGGGGGATCATGTAACTCGCCTTGATCGTTGGGAACCGGAGCTGAATGAAGCCATACCAAACGACGA
GCGTGACACCACGATGCCTGTAGCAATGGCAACAACCTTGCGTAAACTATTAACTGGCGAACTACTTACT
CTAGCTTCCCGGCAACAGTTGATAGACTGGATGGAGGCGGATAAAGTTGCAGGACCACTTCTGCGCTCGG
CCCTTCCGGCTGGCTGGTTTATTGCTGATAAATCTGGAGCCGGTGAGCGTGGGTCTCGCGGTATCATTGC
AGCACTGGGGCCAGATGGTAAGCCCTCCCGTATCGTAGTTATCTACACGACGGGGAGTCAGGCAACTATG
GATGAACGAAATAGACAGATCGCTGAGATAGGTGCCTCACTGATTAAGCATTGGTAACCGATTCTAGGTG
CATTGGCGCAGAAAAAAATGCCTGATGCGACGCTGCGCGTCTTATACTCCCACATATGCCAGATTCAGCA
ACGGATACGGCTTCCCCAACTTGCCCACTTCCATACGTGTCCTCCTTACCAGAAATTTATCCTTAAGATC
CCGAATCGTTTAAACTCGACTCTGGCTCTATCGAATCTCCGTCGTTTCGAGCTTACGCGAACAGCCGTGG
CGCTCATTTGCTCGTCGGGCATCGAATCTCGTCAGCTATCGTCAGCTTACCTTTTTGGCAGCGATCGCGG
CTCCCGACATCTTGGACCATTAGCTCCACAGGTATCTTCTTCCCTCTAGTGGTCATAACAGCAGCTTCAG
CTACCTCTCAATTCAAAAAACCCCTCAAGACCCGTTTAGAGGCCCCAAGGGGTTATGCTATCAATCGTTG
CGTTACACACACAAAAAACCAACACACATCCATCTTCGATGGATAGCGATTTTATTATCTAACTGCTGAT
CGAGTGTAGCCAGATCTAGTAATCAATTACGGGGTCATTAGTTCATAGCCCATATATGGAGTTCCGCGTT
ACATAACTTACGGTAAATGGCCCGCCTGGCTGACCGCCCAACGACCCCCGCCCATTGACGTCAATAATGA
CGTATGTTCCCATAGTAACGCCAATAGGGACTTTCCATTGACGTCAATGGGTGGAGTATTTACGGTAAAC
TGCCCACTTGGCAGTACATCAAGTGTATCATATGCCAAGTACGCCCCCTATTGACGTCAATGACGGTAAA
TGGCCCGCCTGGCATTATGCCCAGTACATGACCTTATGGGACTTTCCTACTTGGCAGTACATCTACGTAT
TAGTCATCGCTATTACCATGCTGATGCGGTTTTGGCAGTACATCAATGGGCGTGGATAGCGGTTTGACTC
ACGGGGATTTCCAAGTCTCCACCCCATTGACGTCAATGGGAGTTTGTTTTGGCACCAAAATCAACGGGAC
TTTCCAAAATGTCGTAACAACTCCGCCCCATTGACGCAAATGGGCGGTAGGCGTGTACGGTGGGAGGTCT
ATATAAGCAGAGCTGGTTTAGTGAACCGTCAGATCAGATCTTTGTCGATCCTACCATCCACTCGACACAC
CCGCCAGCGGCCGCATGGGCTGTTTCTGCGCTGTTCCGGAAGAATTTTACTGCGAAGTTTTGCTCCTGGA
TGAATCCAAGTTAACCCTTACCACCCAGCAGCAGGGCATCAAGAAGTCAACGAAAGGTTCCGTTGTCCTT
GACCACGTATTCCATCACGTAAACCTTGTGGAGATAGATTATTTTGGGCTACGTTACTGTGACAGAAGCC
ATCAGACGTATTGGCTGGATCCTGCAAAAACCCTTGCTGAACACAAAGAACTGATCAACACTGGACCTCC
ATATACTTTGTATTTTGGTATTAAATTCTATGCTGAAGATCCATGTAAACTTAAAGAAGAAATAACCAGA
TATCAGTTTTTCTTGCAGGTGAAGCAAGATGTCCTTCAGGGCCGTCTGCCCTGTCCCGTCAACACTGCTG
CTCAGCTGGGAGCGTATGCCATCCAGTCGGAGCTTGGAGATTATGACCCATATAAACATACTGCAGGATA
TGTATCTGAGTACCGGTTTGTTCCTGATCAGAAGGAAGAACTTGAAGAAGCCATAGAAAGGATTCATAAA
ACTCTAATGGGTCAGATTCCTTCTGAGGCTGAGCTGAATTACTTGAGGACTGCCAAATCCCTGGAGATGT
ATGGCGTTGACCTCCATCCCGTCTATGGAGAAAACAAGTCTGAGTATTTCTTAGGATTAACTCCGGTTGG
TGTTGTTGTGTACAAGAATAAAAAGCAAGTGGGGAAGTATTTCTGGCCTCGGATTACAAAGGTTCACTTC
AAGGAGACTCAATTTGAACTCAGAGTACTGGGAAAAGATTGTAACGAAACCTCATTCTTTTTTGAAGCTC
GGAGTAAAACTGCTTGCAAGCACCTCTGGAAGTGCAGTGTGGAACATCATACATTTTTTAGAATGCCAGA
AAATGAATCCAATTCACTGTCAAGAAAACTCAGCAAGTTTGGATCCATACGTTATAAGCACCGCTACAGT
GGCAGGACAGCTTTGCAAATGAGCCGAGATCTTTCTATTCAGCTTCCCCGGCCTGATCAGAATGTGACAA
GAAGTCGAAGCAAGACTTACCCTAAGCGAATAGCACAAACACAGCCAGCTGAATCAAACAGCATCAGTAG
GATAACTGCAAACATGGAAAATGGAGAAAATGAAGGAACAATTAAAATTATTGCACCTTCACCAGTAAAA
AGCTTTAAGAAAGCAAAGAATGAAAATAGCCCTGATACCCAAAGAAGCAAATCTCATGCACCGTGGGAAG
AAAATGGCCCCCAGAGTGGACTCTACAATTCTCCCAGTGATCGCACTAAGTCGCCAAAGTTCCCTTACAC
GCGTCGCCGAAACCCCTCCTGTGGAAGTGACAATGATTCTGTACAGCCTGTGAGGAGGAGGAAAGCCCAT
AACAGTGGTGAAGATTCAGATCTTAAGCAAAGGAGGAGGTCACGTTCACGCTGTAACACCAGCAGTGGTA
GTGAATCAGAAAATTCTAATAGAGAATACCGGAAAAAGAGAAACAGAATACGGCAGGAGAATGATATGGT
TGATTCAGCGCCTCAGTGGGAAGCTGTATTAAGGAGACAAAAGGAAAAAAACCAAGCCGACCCCAACAAC
AGGCGATCCAGACACAGATCTCGTTCGAGAAGCCCCGATATCCAAGCAAAAGAAGAGTTATGGAAGCACA
TTCAAAAAGAACTTGTGGATCCATCCGGATTGTCCGAAGAACAATTAAAAGAGATTCCATACACTAAAAT
AGAGACACAAGGTGACCCAATCCGCATCAGGCATTCTCATTCGCCACGAAGTTACCGCCAGTATCGCAGG
TCCCAGTGTTCAGATGGGGAGCGATCAGTTCTCTCGGAAGTGAATTCAAAAACAGATCTTGTACCACCAC
TTCCGGTGACCCGTTCTTCGGATGCTCAGGGTTCTGGGGATGCTACAGTTCATCAGAGAAGAAATGGGTC
TAAAGATAGCCTGATGGAAGAAAAACCTCAGACATCTACAAACAACCTGGCTGGAAAACACACAGCAAAA
ACAATAAAAACTATACAAGCTTCCCGCCTCAAGACAGAGACTTGA
